>Addgene plasmid #239023 | pTOMM20-Rhobin9-IRES-NLS-mTagBFP-2xNLS | addgene full sequence | sequence record 474932 | Addgene NGS Result
GAAGATCCTTTGATCTTTTCTACGGGGTCTGACGCTCAGTGGAACGAAAACTCACGTTAAGGGATTTTGG
TCATGAGATTATCAAAAAGGATCTTCACCTAGATCCTTTTAAATTAAAAATGAAGTTTTAAATCAATCTA
AAGTATATATGAGTAAACTTGGTCTGACAGTTACCAATGCTTAATCAGTGAGGCACCTATCTCAGCGATC
TGTCTATTTCGTTCATCCATAGTTGCATTTAAATTTCCGAACTCTCCAAGGCCCTCGTCGGAAAATCTTC
AAACCTTTCGTCCGATCCATCTTGCAGGCTACCTCTCGAACGAACTATCGCAAGTCTCTTGGCCGGCCTT
GCGCCTTGGCTATTGCTTGGCAGCGCCTATCGCCAGGTATTACTCCAATCCCGAATATCCGAGATCGGGA
TCACCCGAGAGAAGTTCAACCTACATCCTCAATCCCGATCTATCCGAGATCCGAGGAATATCGAAATCGG
GGCGCGCCTGGTGTACCGAGAACGATCCTCTCAGTGCGAGTCTCGACGATCCATATCGTTGCTTGGCAGT
CAGCCAGTCGGAATCCAGCTTGGGACCCAGGAAGTCCAATCGTCAGATATTGTACTCAAGCCTGGTCACG
GCAGCGTACCGATCTGTTTAAACCTAGATATTGATAGTCTGATCGGTCAACGTATAATCGAGTCCTAGCT
TTTGCAAACATCTATCAAGAGACAGGATCAGCAGGAGGCTTTCGCATGAGTATTCAACATTTCCGTGTCG
CCCTTATTCCCTTTTTTGCGGCATTTTGCCTTCCTGTTTTTGCTCACCCAGAAACGCTGGTGAAAGTAAA
AGATGCTGAAGATCAGTTGGGTGCGCGAGTGGGTTACATCGAACTGGATCTCAACAGCGGTAAGATCCTT
GAGAGTTTTCGCCCCGAAGAACGCTTTCCAATGATGAGCACTTTTAAAGTTCTGCTATGTGGCGCGGTAT
TATCCCGTATTGACGCCGGGCAAGAGCAACTCGGTCGCCGCATACACTATTCTCAGAATGACTTGGTTGA
GTATTCACCAGTCACAGAAAAGCATCTTACGGATGGCATGACAGTAAGAGAATTATGCAGTGCTGCCATA
ACCATGAGTGATAACACTGCGGCCAACTTACTTCTGACAACGATTGGAGGACCGAAGGAGCTAACCGCTT
TTTTGCACAACATGGGGGATCATGTAACTCGCCTTGATCGTTGGGAACCGGAGCTGAATGAAGCCATACC
AAACGACGAGCGTGACACCACGATGCCTGTAGCAATGGCAACAACCTTGCGTAAACTATTAACTGGCGAA
CTACTTACTCTAGCTTCCCGGCAACAGTTGATAGACTGGATGGAGGCGGATAAAGTTGCAGGACCACTTC
TGCGCTCGGCCCTTCCGGCTGGCTGGTTTATTGCTGATAAATCTGGAGCCGGTGAGCGTGGGTCTCGCGG
TATCATTGCAGCACTGGGGCCAGATGGTAAGCCCTCCCGTATCGTAGTTATCTACACGACGGGGAGTCAG
GCAACTATGGATGAACGAAATAGACAGATCGCTGAGATAGGTGCCTCACTGATTAAGCATTGGTAACCGA
TTCTAGGTGCATTGGCGCAGAAAAAAATGCCTGATGCGACGCTGCGCGTCTTATACTCCCACATATGCCA
GATTCAGCAACGGATACGGCTTCCCCAACTTGCCCACTTCCATACGTGTCCTCCTTACCAGAAATTTATC
CTTAAGATCCCGAATCGTTTAAACTCGACTCTGGCTCTATCGAATCTCCGTCGTTTCGAGCTTACGCGAA
CAGCCGTGGCGCTCATTTGCTCGTCGGGCATCGAATCTCGTCAGCTATCGTCAGCTTACCTTTTTGGCAG
CGATCGCGGCTCCCGACATCTTGGACCATTAGCTCCACAGGTATCTTCTTCCCTCTAGTGGTCATAACAG
CAGCTTCAGCTACCTCTCAATTCAAAAAACCCCTCAAGACCCGTTTAGAGGCCCCAAGGGGTTATGCTAT
CAATCGTTGCGTTACACACACAAAAAACCAACACACATCCATCTTCGATGGATAGCGATTTTATTATCTA
ACTGCTGATCGAGTGTAGCCAGATCTAGTAATCAATTACGGGGTCATTAGTTCATAGCCCATATATGGAG
TTCCGCGTTACATAACTTACGGTAAATGGCCCGCCTGGCTGACCGCCCAACGACCCCCGCCCATTGACGT
CAATAATGACGTATGTTCCCATAGTAACGCCAATAGGGACTTTCCATTGACGTCAATGGGTGGAGTATTT
ACGGTAAACTGCCCACTTGGCAGTACATCAAGTGTATCATATGCCAAGTACGCCCCCTATTGACGTCAAT
GACGGTAAATGGCCCGCCTGGCATTATGCCCAGTACATGACCTTATGGGACTTTCCTACTTGGCAGTACA
TCTACGTATTAGTCATCGCTATTACCATGCTGATGCGGTTTTGGCAGTACATCAATGGGCGTGGATAGCG
GTTTGACTCACGGGGATTTCCAAGTCTCCACCCCATTGACGTCAATGGGAGTTTGTTTTGGCACCAAAAT
CAACGGGACTTTCCAAAATGTCGTAACAACTCCGCCCCATTGACGCAAATGGGCGGTAGGCGTGTACGGT
GGGAGGTCTATATAAGCAGAGCTGGTTTAGTGAACCGTCAGATCAGATCTTTGTCGATCCTACCATCCAC
TCGACACACCCGCCAGGCGGGGGTGGCTCAGGTGGCATGGTGGGTCGGAACAGCGCCATCGCCGCCGGTG
TATGCGGGGCCCTTTTCATTGGGTACTGCATCTACTTCGACCGCAAAAGACGAAGTGACCCCAACTTCAA
GAACAGGCTTCGAGAACGAAGAAAGAAACAGAAGCTTGCCAAGGAGAGAGCTGGGCTTTCCAAGTTACCT
GACCTTAAAGATGCTGAAGCTGTTCAGAAGTTCTTCCTTGAAGAAATACAGCTTGGTGAAGAGTTACTAG
CTCAAGGTGAATATGAGAAGGGCGTAGACCATCTGACAAATGCAATTGCTGTGTGTGGACAGCCACAGCA
GTTACTGCAGGTCTTACAGCAAACTCTTCCACCACCAGTGTTCCAGATGCTTCTGACTAAGCTCCCAACA
ATTAGTCAGAGAATTGTAAGTGCTCAGAGCTTGGCTGAAGATGATGTGGAAGGCGGGGGGTCTGGGGGAG
GGGGATCCGGGATGGAAAAAAAAAAGAAGCTTATCGAGATCTATGAGAAAATTATTGGATACCTCAAGAA
GCTGTATGACCTTGCAAGGAAACTCGCGGAAGCCCTTAGGGCAGGCGACAGGGAAAGGGCTGGGAAGCTG
TTGGATGAATTTCTTGCTGTATACAATGAAATGGTCGCCATTGGGAAAAAAATGTTGGAGGAGGCCAAAA
AGGTATTCACAGAGGAGGAAATACAGAAGATATTTGAAGAGAACGATGTAAAAAGGAAGGAATTGGGCGT
AGATTTGAATGCAGCGGAGGTTGATCGGCTGGTTGCGGAGCTTCGAGCCGCGTTCGAGGCCGGAGATACG
GCGAGGGCAGCAGAAATCGTTGAACGGTTGGTTAAATTCTACCAGGCGAACATTATCATCGGTGAGGAGC
GGATCAAGAAGCTCAAATCTGAATTGTGAGGATCCGCCCCTCTCCCTCCCCCCCCCCTAACGTTACTGGC
CGAAGCCGCTTGGAATAAGGCCGGTGTGCGTTTGTCTATATGTTATTTTCCACCATATTGCCGTCTTTTG
GCAATGTGAGGGCCCGGAAACCTGGCCCTGTCTTCTTGACGAGCATTCCTAGGGGTCTTTCCCCTCTCGC
CAAAGGAATGCAAGGTCTGTTGAATGTCGTGAAGGAAGCAGTTCCTCTGGAAGCTTCTTGAAGACAAACA
ACGTCTGTAGCGACCCTTTGCAGGCAGCGGAACCCCCCACCTGGCGACAGGTGCCTCTGCGGCCAAAAGC
CACGTGTATAAGATACACCTGCAAAGGCGGCACAACCCCAGTGCCACGTTGTGAGTTGGATAGTTGTGGA
AAGAGTCAAATGGCTCTCCTCAAGCGTATTCAACAAGGGGCTGAAGGATGCCCAGAAGGTACCCCATTGT
ATGGGATCTGATCTGGGGCCTCGGTACACATGCTTTACATGTGTTTAGTCGAGGTTAAAAAAACGTCTAG
GCCCCCCGAACCACGGGGACGTGGTTTTCCTTTGAAAAACACGATGATAATATGGCCGAGCTCATGGCCC
CAAAGAAGAAGCGGAAGGTCGGTATCCACGGAGTCCCAGCAGCCATGAGCGAGCTGATTAAGGAGAACAT
GCACATGAAGCTGTACATGGAGGGCACCGTGGACAACCATCACTTCAAGTGCACATCCGAGGGCGAAGGC
AAGCCCTACGAGGGCACCCAGACCATGAGAATCAAGGTGGTCGAGGGCGGCCCTCTCCCCTTCGCCTTCG
ACATCCTGGCTACTAGCTTCCTCTACGGCAGCAAGACCTTCATCAACCACACCCAGGGCATCCCCGACTT
CTTCAAGCAGTCCTTCCCTGAGGGCTTCACATGGGAGAGAGTCACCACATACGAAGACGGGGGCGTGCTG
ACCGCTACCCAGGACACCAGCCTCCAGGACGGCTGCCTCATCTACAACGTCAAGATCAGAGGGGTGAACT
TCACATCCAACGGCCCTGTGATGCAGAAGAAAACACTCGGCTGGGAGGCCTTCACCGAGACGCTGTACCC
CGCTGACGGCGGCCTGGAAGGCAGAAACGACATGGCCCTGAAGCTCGTGGGCGGGAGCCATCTGATCGCA
AACATCAAGACCACATATAGATCCAAGAAACCCGCTAAGAACCTCAAGATGCCTGGCGTCTACTATGTGG
ACTACAGACTGGAAAGAATCAAGGAGGCCAACAACGAGACCTACGTCGAGCAGCACGAGGTGGCAGTGGC
CAGATACTGCGACCTCCCTAGCAAACTGGGGCACAAGCTTAATGGTGGAGGTAAAAGGCCGGCGGCCACG
AAAAAGGCCGGCCAGGCAAAAAAGAAAAAGGGTGGAGGTCCAAAAAAGAAAAGGAAGGTCTAAGCTAGCT
TGACTGACTGAGATACAGCGTACCTTCAGCTCACAGACATGATAAGATACATTGATGAGTTTGGACAAAC
CACAACTAGAATGCAGTGAAAAAAATGCTTTATTTGTGAAATTTGTGATGCTATTGCTTTATTTGTAACC
ATTATAAGCTGCAATAAACAAGTTAACAACAACAATTGCATTCATTTTATGTTTCAGGTTCAGGGGGAGG
TGTGGGAGGTTTTTTAAAGCAAGTAAAACCTCTACAAATGTGGTATTGGCCCATCTCTATCGGTATCGTA
GCATAACCCCTTGGGGCCTCTAAACGGGTCTTGAGGGGTTTTTTGTGCCCCTCGGGCCGGATTGCTATCT
ACCGGCATTGGCGCAGAAAAAAATGCCTGATGCGACGCTGCGCGTCTTATACTCCCACATATGCCAGATT
CAGCAACGGATACGGCTTCCCCAACTTGCCCACTTCCATACGTGTCCTCCTTACCAGAAATTTATCCTTA
AGGTCGTCAGCTATCCTGCAGGCGATCTCTCGATTTCGATCAAGACATTCCTTTAATGGTCTTTTCTGGA
CACCACTAGGGGTCAGAAGTAGTTCATCAAACTTTCTTCCCTCCCTAATCTCATTGGTTACCTTGGGCTA
TCGAAACTTAATTAAGTAGGTGGGCGGGCCAAGATAGGGGCGCGATTGCTGCGATCTGGAGGACAAATTA
CACACACTTGCGCCTGAGCGCCAAGCACAGGGTTGTTGGTCCTCATATTCACGAGGTCGCTGAGAGCACG
GTGGGCTAATGTTGCCATGGGTAGCATATACTACCCAAATATCTGGATAGCATATGCTATCCTAATCTAT
ATCTGGGTAGCATAGGCTATCCTAATCTATATCTGGGTAGCATATGCTATCCTAATCTATATCTGGGTAG
TATATGCTATCCTAATTTATATCTGGGTAGCATAGGCTATCCTAATCTATATCTGGGTAGCATATGCTAT
CCTAATCTATATCTGGGTAGTATATGCTATCCTAATCTGTATCCGGGTAGCATATGCTATCCTAATAGAG
ATTAGGGTAGTATATGCTATCCTAATTTATATCTGGGTAGCATATACTACCCAAATATCTGGATAGCATA
TGCTATCCTAATCTATATCTGGGTAGCATATGCTATCCTAATCTATATCTGGGTAGCATAGGCTATCCTA
ATCTATATCTGGGTAGCATATGCTATCCTAATCTATATCTGGGTAGTATATGCTATCCTAATTTATATCT
GGGTAGCATAGGCTATCCTAATCTATATCTGGGTAGCATATGCTATCCTAATCTATATCTGGGTAGTATA
TGCTATCCTAATCTGTATCCGGGTAGCATATGCTATCCTCATGATATTAATTAACCAGTCAAGTCAGCTA
CTTGGCGAGATCGACTTGTCTGGGTTTCGACTACGCTCAGAATTGCGTCAGTCAAGTTCGATCTGGTCCT
TGCTATTGCACCCGTTCTCCGATTACGAGTTTCATTTAAATCATGTGAGCAAAAGGCCAGCAAAAGGCCA
GGAACCGTAAAAAGGCCGCGTTGCTGGCGTTTTTCCATAGGCTCCGCCCCCCTGACGAGCATCACAAAAA
TCGACGCTCAAGTCAGAGGTGGCGAAACCCGACAGGACTATAAAGATACCAGGCGTTTCCCCCTGGAAGC
TCCCTCGTGCGCTCTCCTGTTCCGACCCTGCCGCTTACCGGATACCTGTCCGCCTTTCTCCCTTCGGGAA
GCGTGGCGCTTTCTCATAGCTCACGCTGTAGGTATCTCAGTTCGGTGTAGGTCGTTCGCTCCAAGCTGGG
CTGTGTGCACGAACCCCCCGTTCAGCCCGACCGCTGCGCCTTATCCGGTAACTATCGTCTTGAGTCCAAC
CCGGTAAGACACGACTTATCGCCACTGGCAGCAGCCACTGGTAACAGGATTAGCAGAGCGAGGTATGTAG
GCGGTGCTACAGAGTTCTTGAAGTGGTGGCCTAACTACGGCTACACTAGAAGAACAGTATTTGGTATCTG
CGCTCTGCTGAAGCCAGTTACCTTCGGAAAAAGAGTTGGTAGCTCTTGATCCGGCAAACAAACCACCGCT
GGTAGCGGTGGTTTTTTTGTTTGCAAGCAGCAGATTACGCGCAGAAAAAAAGGATCTCAA
Features (pLannotate 1.2.2; 20 found; start..end, strand, type, name):
    172..236     -  CDS            bla(M) (fragment): β-lactamase lacking the signal sequence; bla(M); allows cytosolic expression of β-lactamase
    746..1606    +  CDS            AmpR: β-lactamase; bla; confers resistance to ampicillin, carbenicillin, and related antibiotics
   1619..1755    +  terminator     rrnG terminator: transcription terminator from the E. coli ribosomal RNA rrnG operon (Albrechtsen et al., 1991)
   1907..1978    +  misc_feature   5' β-globin insulator: insulator upstream of the human β-globin locus (Farrell et al., 2002)
   1983..2029    -  terminator     T7 terminator: transcription terminator for bacteriophage T7 RNA polymerase
   2047..2095    -  polyA_signal   poly(A) signal: synthetic polyadenylation signal
   2176..2479    +  enhancer       CMV enhancer: human cytomegalovirus immediate early enhancer
   2552..2569    -  promoter       CMV promoter (fragment): human cytomegalovirus (CMV) immediate early promoter
   2632..2683    +  promoter       CMVd2 promoter: truncated human cytomegalovirus (CMV) immediate early promoter that yields moderately reduced expression relative to the full-length promoter
   2767..3201    +  CDS            TOMM20: TOM20_HUMAN - Also known as KIAA0016. Experimental evidence at protein level: Swiss-Prot protein existence level 1. Central component of the receptor complex responsible for the recognition and translocation of cytosolically synthesized mitochondrial preproteins. Together with TOM22 functions as the transit peptide receptor at the surface of the mitochondrion outer membrane and facilitates the movement of preproteins into the TOM40 translocation pore (By similarity). Required for the translocation across the mitochondrial outer membrane of cytochrome P450 monooxygenases. From Homo sapiens (Hum
   3677..4257    +  misc_feature   IRES2: internal ribosome entry site (IRES) of the encephalomyocarditis virus (EMCV)
   4315..5013    +  CDS            TagBFP: TagBFP is a basic (constitutively fluorescent) blue fluorescent protein published in 2008, derived from Entacmaea quadricolor. It is reported to be a very rapidly-maturing monomer with very low acid sensitivity.
   5023..5070    +  CDS            nucleoplasmin NLS: bipartite nuclear localization signal from nucleoplasmin
   5153..5274    -  polyA_signal   SV40 poly(A) signal: SV40 polyadenylation signal
   5297..5366    -  CDS            large T antigen (fragment): large T antigen from SV40 (simian virus 40)
   5389..5435    +  terminator     T7 terminator: transcription terminator for bacteriophage T7 RNA polymerase
   5465..5601    +  terminator     rrnG terminator: transcription terminator from the E. coli ribosomal RNA rrnG operon (Albrechtsen et al., 1991)
   5646..5717    +  misc_feature   3' β-globin insulator: insulator downstream of the human β-globin locus (Farrell et al., 2002)
   5753..6483    -  rep_origin     mini-oriP (fragment): internally truncated variant of the Epstein-Barr virus oriP replication origin (Tanaka et al., 1999)
   6682..7270    -  rep_origin     ori: high-copy-number ColE1/pMB1/pBR322/pUC origin of replication
