[The description below was written by a language model from this plasmid's Addgene catalogue record and pLannotate feature annotations shown in this document.]
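Description:
pTOMM20-Rhobin9-IRES-NLS-mTagBFP-2xNLS is a 7.3 kb mammalian expression plasmid built on the pTWIST CMV OriP backbone. It is propagated in E. coli at high copy from a ColE1/pUC-type origin and selected with ampicillin through the AmpR β-lactamase gene. The backbone also carries a truncated Epstein-Barr virus oriP (mini-oriP), an element that supports episomal maintenance in cells supplying EBNA1. No EBNA1 gene is annotated on this plasmid. Bacterial rrnG and T7 terminators and short β-globin insulator elements flank the expression cassette, presumably isolating it from read-through transcription and neighbouring sequences. No mammalian selection marker appears in the feature table.

The payload is a single bicistronic transcript driven by the CMV enhancer/promoter and ended by an SV40 polyadenylation signal. The first cistron encodes human TOMM20, the outer mitochondrial membrane import receptor subunit, fused to Rhobin9, a synthetic de novo designed rhodamine-binding protein. Rhobin9 is not annotated by the automated feature caller, but it presumably lies in the unannotated interval between the TOMM20 coding sequence and the IRES. TOMM20 anchors the binder on the mitochondrial membrane so that rhodamine dyes can label it for fluorescence microscopy. An EMCV IRES then drives cap-independent translation of the second cistron, mTagBFP flanked by nuclear localization signals, of which the feature table resolves a nucleoplasmin bipartite NLS downstream of the fluorescent protein. Although the catalogue lists TagBFP as a C-terminal tag on the insert, the IRES arrangement means it is made as a separate protein. It provides a blue nuclear marker that identifies expressing cells alongside the mitochondrial label.
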