Addgene plasmid #239023: pTOMM20-Rhobin9-IRES-NLS-mTagBFP-2xNLS
Purpose: Co-overexpression of TOMM20-Rhobin9 fusion protein and NLS-mTagBFP-2xNLS as a nuclear labeling marker
Depositing lab: William DeGrado & Bo Huang. Depositing organization: University of California, San Francisco (UCSF). Publication: De novo pan-rhodamine binders for fluorescence microscopy from mammalian cells to extremophiles. Chen Y, Yserentant K, Hong K, Chen K, Kuang Y, Picardo RS, Bhowmick A, Charles-Orszag A, Lord SJ, Lu L, Hou K, Mann SI, Bhattacharya S, Horst M, Grimm JB, Lavis LD, Mullins RD, DeGrado WF, Huang B. Cell. 2026 Sep 1:S0092-8674(26)00934-7. doi: 10.1016/j.cell.2026.08.007. PubMed 42679818.
Backbone
  Vector backbone: pTWIST CMV OriP
  Vector type: Mammalian Expression
Growth in bacteria
  Bacterial resistance: Ampicillin, 100 μg/mL
  Growth temperature: 37°C
  Growth strain: DH5alpha
  Copy number: High Copy
Gene/Insert
  Gene/Insert name: TOMM20-Rhobin9
  Species: H. sapiens (human), Synthetic
  Entrez Gene: TOMM20 (a.k.a. MAS20, MOM19, TOM20)
  Promoter: CMV promoter
  Tag / fusion protein: TagBFP (C terminal on insert)
  Cloning method: Gibson Cloning
  Sequencing primers: 5′ Unknown
Terms and licenses: Academic/Nonprofit Terms; Industry Terms: Not Available to Industry
Depositor comments: Encoding TOMM20(Mitochondrial import receptor subunit TOM20 homolog)-Rhobin9 fusion protein for labeling mitochondrial membrane, and also encoding NLS-mTagBFP-2xNLS as a nuclear labeling marker . Please visit https://doi.org/10.1101/2025.06.24.661379 for bioRxiv preprint.
How to cite: pTOMM20-Rhobin9-IRES-NLS-mTagBFP-2xNLS was a gift from William DeGrado & Bo Huang (Addgene plasmid # 239023 ; http://n2t.net/addgene:239023 ; RRID:Addgene_239023)
